>Addgene plasmid #134532 | YFP-UBF1-C1 | depositor full sequence | sequence record 258647 | YFP-UBF1-C1 sequence 7019 bps
TAGTTATTAATAGTAATCAATTACGGGGTCATTAGTTCATAGCCCATATATGGAGTTCCGCGTTACATAA
CTTACGGTAAATGGCCCGCCTGGCTGACCGCCCAACGACCCCCGCCCATTGACGTCAATAATGACGTATG
TTCCCATAGTAACGCCAATAGGGACTTTCCATTGACGTCAATGGGTGGAGTATTTACGGTAAACTGCCCA
CTTGGCAGTACATCAAGTGTATCATATGCCAAGTACGCCCCCTATTGACGTCAATGACGGTAAATGGCCC
GCCTGGCATTATGCCCAGTACATGACCTTATGGGACTTTCCTACTTGGCAGTACATCTACGTATTAGTCA
TCGCTATTACCATGGTGATGCGGTTTTGGCAGTACATCAATGGGCGTGGATAGCGGTTTGACTCACGGGG
ATTTCCAAGTCTCCACCCCATTGACGTCAATGGGAGTTTGTTTTGGCACCAAAATCAACGGGACTTTCCA
AAATGTCGTAACAACTCCGCCCCATTGACGCAAATGGGCGGTAGGCGTGTACGGTGGGAGGTCTATATAA
GCAGAGCTGGTTTAGTGAACCGTCAGATCCGCTAGCGCTACCGGTCGCCACCATGGTGAGCAAGGGCGAG
GAGCTGTTCACCGGGGTGGTGCCCATCCTGGTCGAGCTGGACGGCGACGTAAACGGCCACAAGTTCAGCG
TGTCCGGCGAGGGCGAGGGCGATGCCACCTACGGCAAGCTGACCCTGAAGTTCATCTGCACCACCGGCAA
GCTGCCCGTGCCCTGGCCCACCCTCGTGACCACCTTCGGCTACGGCCTGAAGTGCTTCGCCCGCTACCCC
GACCACATGAAGCAGCACGACTTCTTCAAGTCCGCCATGCCCGAAGGCTACGTCCAGGAGCGCACCATCT
TCTTCAAGGACGACGGCAACTACAAGACCCGCGCCGAGGTGAAGTTCGAGGGCGACACCCTGGTGAACCG
CATCGAGCTGAAGGGCATCGACTTCAAGGAGGACGGCAACATCCTGGGGCACAAGCTGGAGTACAACTAC
AACAGCCACAACGTCTATATCATGGCCGACAAGCAGAAGAACGGCATCAAGGTGAACTTCAAGATCCGCC
ACAACATCGAGGACGGCAGCGTGCAGCTCGCCGACCACTACCAGCAGAACACCCCCATCGGCGACGGCCC
CGTGCTGCTGCCCGACAACCACTACCTGAGCTACCAGTCCAAGCTGAGCAAAGACCCCAACGAGAAGCGC
GATCACATGGTCCTGCTGGAGTTCGTGACCGCCGCCGGGATCACTCTCGGCATGGACGAGCTGTACAAGT
CCGGACTCAGATCTCGAGCTCAAGCTTCGAATTCTGCAGTCGACGGTACCATGAACGGAGAAGCCGACTG
CCCCACAGACCTGGAAATGGCCGCCCCCAAAGGCCAAGACCGTTGGTCCCAGGAAGACATGCTGACTTTG
CTGGAATGCATGAAGAACAACCTTCCATCCAATGACAGCTCCAAGTTCAAAACCACCGAATCACACATGG
ACTGGGAAAAAGTAGCATTTAAAGACTTTTCTGGAGACATGTGCAAGCTCAAATGGGTGGAGATTTCTAA
TGAGGTGAGGAAGTTCCGTACATTGACAGAATTGATCCTCGATGCTCAGGAACATGTTAAAAATCCTTAC
AAAGGCAAAAAACTCAAGAAACACCCAGACTTCCCAAAGAAGCCCCTGACCCCTTATTTCCGCTTCTTCA
TGGAGAAGCGGGCCAAGTATGCGAAACTCCACCCTGAGATGAGCAACCTGGACCTAACCAAGATTCTGTC
CAAGAAATACAAGGAGCTTCCGGAGAAGAAGAAGATGAAATATATTCAGGACTTCCAGAGAGAGAAACAG
GAGTTCGAGCGAAACCTGGCCCGATTCAGGGAGGATCACCCCGACCTAATCCAGAATGCCAAGAAATCGG
ACATCCCAGAGAAGCCCAAAACCCCCCAGCAGCTGTGGTACACCCACGAGAAGAAGGTGTATCTCAAAGT
GCGGCCAGATGCCACTACGAAGGAGGTGAAGGACTCCCTGGGGAAGCAGTGGTCTCAGCTCTCGGACAAA
AAGAGGCTGAAATGGATTCATAAGGCCCTGGAGCAGCGGAAGGAGTACGAGGAGATCATGAGAGACTATA
TCCAGAAGCACCCAGAGCTGAACATCAGTGAGGAGGGTATCACCAAGTCCACCCTCACCAAGGCCGAACG
CCAGCTCAAGGACAAGTTTGACGGGCGACCCACCAAGCCACCTCCGAACAGCTACTCGCTGTACTGCGCA
GAGCTCATGGCCAACATGAAGGACGTGCCCAGCACAGAGCGCATGGTGCTGTGCAGCCAGCAGTGGAAGC
TGCTGTCCCAGAAGGAGAAGGACGCCTATCACAAGAAGTGTGATCAGAAAAAGAAAGATTACGAGGTGGA
GCTGCTCCGTTTCCTCGAGAGCCTGCCTGAGGAGGAGCAGCAGCGGGTCTTGGGGGAAGAGAAGATGCTG
AACATCAACAAGAAGCAGGCCACCAGCCCCGCCTCCAAGAAGCCAGCCCAGGAAGGGGGCAAGGGCGGCT
CCGAGAAGCCCAAGCGGCCCGTGTCGGCCATGTTCATCTTCTCGGAGGAGAAACGGCGGCAGCTGCAGGA
GGAGCGGCCTGAGCTCTCCGAGAGCGAGCTGACCCGCCTGCTGGCCCGAATGTGGAACGACCTGTCTGAG
AAGAAGAAGGCCAAGTACAAGGCCCGAGAGGCGGCGCTCAAGGCTCAGTCGGAGAGGAAGCCCGGCGGGG
AGCGCGAGGAACGGGGCAAGCTGCCCGAGTCCCCCAAAAGAGCTGAGGAGATCTGGCAACAGAGCGTTAT
CGGCGACTACCTGGCCCGCTTCAAGAATGACCGGGTGAAGGCCTTGAAAGCCATGGAAATGACCTGGAAT
AACATGGAAAAGAAGGAGAAACTGATGTGGATTAAGAAGGCAGCCGAAGACCAAAAGCGATATGAGAGAG
AGCTGAGTGAGATGCGGGCACCTCCAGCTGCTACAAATTCTTCCAAGAAGATGAAATTCCAGGGAGAACC
CAAGAAGCCTCCCATGAACGGTTACCAGAAGTTCTCCCAGGAGCTGCTGTCCAATGGGGAGCTGAACCAC
CTGCCGCTGAAGGAGCGCATGGTGGAGATCGGCAGTCGCTGGCAGCGCATCTCCCAGAGCCAGAAGGAGC
ACTACAAAAAGCTGGCCGAGGAGCAGCAAAAGCAGTACAAGGTGCACCTGGACCTCTGGGTTAAGAGCCT
GTCTCCCCAGGACCGTGCAGCATATAAAGAGTACATCTCCAATAAACGTAAGAGCATGACCAAGCTGCGA
GGCCCAAACCCCAAATCCAGCCGGACTACTCTGCAGTCCAAGTCGGAGTCCGAGGAGGATGATGAAGAGG
ATGAGGATGACGAGGACGAGGATGAAGAAGAGGAAGATGATGAGAATGGGGACTCCTCTGAAGATGGCGG
CGACTCCTCTGAGTCCAGCAGCGAGGACGAGAGCGAGGATGGGGATGAGAATGAAGAGGATGACGAGGAC
GAAGACGACGACGAGGATGACGATGAGGATGAAGATAATGAGTCCGAGGGCAGCAGCTCCAGCTCCTCCT
CCTCAGGGGACTCCTCAGACTCTGACTCCAACTGACGGGATCCACCGGATCTAGATAACTGATCATAATC
AGCCATACCACATTTGTAGAGGTTTTACTTGCTTTAAAAAACCTCCCACACCTCCCCCTGAACCTGAAAC
ATAAAATGAATGCAATTGTTGTTGTTAACTTGTTTATTGCAGCTTATAATGGTTACAAATAAAGCAATAG
CATCACAAATTTCACAAATAAAGCATTTTTTTCACTGCATTCTAGTTGTGGTTTGTCCAAACTCATCAAT
GTATCTTAAGGCGTAAATTGTAAGCGTTAATATTTTGTTAAAATTCGCGTTAAATTTTTGTTAAATCAGC
TCATTTTTTAACCAATAGGCCGAAATCGGCAAAATCCCTTATAAATCAAAAGAATAGACCGAGATAGGGT
[37 nt withheld, positions 4061-4097]
AAAGAACGTGGACTCCAACGTCAAAGG
[49 nt withheld, positions 4125-4173]
T
[91 nt withheld, positions 4175-4265]
G
[124 nt withheld, positions 4267-4390]
CAGGTGGCACTTTTCGGGGAAATGTGCGCGGAACCCCTATTTGTTTATTTTTCTAAATACATTCAAATAT
GTATCCGCTCATGAGACAATAACCCTGATAAATGCTTCAATAATATTGAAAAAGGAAGAGTCCTGAGGCG
GAAAGAACCAGCTGTGGAATGTGTGTCAGTTAGGGTGTGGAAAGTCCCCAGGCTCCCCAGCAGGCAGAAG
TATGCAAAGCATGCATCTCAATTAGTCAGCAACCAGGTGTGGAAAGTCCCCAGGCTCCCCAGCAGGCAGA
AGTATGCAAAGCATGCATCTCAATTAGTCAGCAACCATAGTCCCGCCCCTAACTCCGCCCATCCCGCCCC
TAACTCCGCCCAGTTCCGCCCATTCTCCGCCCCATGGCTGACTAATTTTTTTTATTTATGCAGAGGCCGA
GGCCGCCTCGGCCTCTGAGCTATTCCAGAAGTAGTGAGGAGGCTTTTTTGGAGGCCTAGGCTTTTGCAAA
GATCGATCAAGAGACAGGATGAGGATCGTTTCGCATGATTGAACAAGATGGATTGCACGCAGGTTCTCCG
GCCGCTTGGGTGGAGAGGCTATTCGGCTATGACTGGGCACAACAGACAATCGGCTGCTCTGATGCCGCCG
TGTTCCGGCTGTCAGCGCAGGGGCGCCCGGTTCTTTTTGTCAAGACCGACCTGTCCGGTGCCCTGAATGA
ACTGCAAGACGAGGCAGCGCGGCTATCGTGGCTGGCCACGACGGGCGTTCCTTGCGCAGCTGTGCTCGAC
GTTGTCACTGAAGCGGGAAGGGACTGGCTGCTATTGGGCGAAGTGCCGGGGCAGGATCTCCTGTCATCTC
ACCTTGCTCCTGCCGAGAAAGTATCCATCATGGCTGATGCAATGCGGCGGCTGCATACGCTTGATCCGGC
TACCTGCCCATTCGACCACCAAGCGAAACATCGCATCGAGCGAGCACGTACTCGGATGGAAGCCGGTCTT
GTCGATCAGGATGATCTGGACGAAGAGCATCAGGGGCTCGCGCCAGCCGAACTGTTCGCCAGGCTCAAGG
CGAGCATGCCCGACGGCGAGGATCTCGTCGTGACCCATGGCGATGCCTGCTTGCCGAATATCATGGTGGA
AAATGGCCGCTTTTCTGGATTCATCGACTGTGGCCGGCTGGGTGTGGCGGACCGCTATCAGGACATAGCG
TTGGCTACCCGTGATATTGCTGAAGAGCTTGGCGGCGAATGGGCTGACCGCTTCCTCGTGCTTTACGGTA
TCGCCGCTCCCGATTCGCAGCGCATCGCCTTCTATCGCCTTCTTGACGAGTTCTTCTGAGCGGGACTCTG
GGGTTCGAAATGACCGACCAAGCGACGCCCAACCTGCCATCACGAGATTTCGATTCCACCGCCGCCTTCT
ATGAAAGGTTGGGCTTCGGAATCGTTTTCCGGGACGCCGGCTGGATGATCCTCCAGCGCGGGGATCTCAT
GCTGGAGTTCTTCGCCCACCCTAGGGGGAGGCTAACTGAAACACGGAAGGAGACAATACCGGAAGGAACC
CGCGCTATGACGGCAATAAAAAGACAGAATAAAACGCACGGTGTTGGGTCGTTTGTTCATAAACGCGGGG
TTCGGTCCCAGGGCTGGCACTCTGTCGATACCCCACCGAGACCCCATTGGGGCCAATACGCCCGCGTTTC
TTCCTTTTCCCCACCCCACCCCCCAAGTTCGGGTGAAGGCCCAGGGCTCGCAGCCAACGTCGGGGCGGCA
GGCCCTGCCATAGCCTCAGGTTACTCATATATACTTTAGATTGATTTAAAACTTCATTTTTAATTTAAAA
GGATCTAGGTGAAGATCCTTTTTGATAATCTCATGACCAAAATCCCTTAACGTGAGTTTTCGTTCCACTG
AGCGTCAGACCCCGTAGAAAAGATCAAAGGATCTTCTTGAGATCCTTTTTTTCTGCGCGTAATCTGCTGC
TTGCAAACAAAAAAACCACCGCTACCAGCGGTGGTTTGTTTGCCGGATCAAGAGCTACCAACTCTTTTTC
CGAAGGTAACTGGCTTCAGCAGAGCGCAGATACCAAATACTGTCCTTCTAGTGTAGCCGTAGTTAGGCCA
CCACTTCAAGAACTCTGTAGCACCGCCTACATACCTCGCTCTGCTAATCCTGTTACCAGTGGCTGCTGCC
AGTGGCGATAAGTCGTGTCTTACCGGGTTGGACTCAAGACGATAGTTACCGGATAAGGCGCAGCGGTCGG
GCTGAACGGGGGGTTCGTGCACACAGCCCAGCTTGGAGCGAACGACCTACACCGAACTGAGATACCTACA
GCGTGAGCTATGAGAAAGCGCCACGCTTCCCGAAGGGAGAAAGGCGGACAGGTATCCGGTAAGCGGCAGG
GTCGGAACAGGAGAGCGCACGAGGGAGCTTCCAGGGGGAAACGCCTGGTATCTTTATAGTCCTGTCGGGT
TTCGCCACCTCTGACTTGAGCGTCGATTTTTGTGATGCTCGTCAGGGGGGCGGAGCCTATGGAAAAACGC
CAGCAACGCGGCCTTTTTACGGTTCCTGGCCTTTTGCTGGCCTTTTGCTCACATGTTCTTTCCTGCGTTA
TCCCCTGATTCTGTGGATAACCGTATTACCGCCATGCAT
Features (pLannotate 1.2.2; 15 found; start..end, strand, type, name):
     61..364     +  enhancer       CMV enhancer: human cytomegalovirus immediate early enhancer
    365..568     +  promoter       CMV promoter: human cytomegalovirus (CMV) immediate early promoter
    613..1330    +  CDS            mEYFP (fragment): enhanced YFP with monomerizing A206K mutation (Zacharias et al., 2002) mammalian codon-optimized
   1330..1380    +  misc_feature   MCS (fragment): multiple cloning site
   1381..3525    +  CDS            UBTF (fragment): UBF1_HUMAN - Also known as UBF, UBF1. Experimental evidence at protein level: Swiss-Prot protein existence level 1. Recognizes the ribosomal RNA gene promoter and activates transcription mediated by RNA polymerase I through cooperative interactions with the transcription factor SL1/TIF-IB complex. It binds specifically to the upstream control element. From Homo sapiens (Human).
   3700..3784    +  CDS            large T antigen (fragment): large T antigen from SV40 (simian virus 40)
   3807..3928    +  polyA_signal   SV40 poly(A) signal: SV40 polyadenylation signal
   3962..4390    -  rep_origin     f1 ori (sequence partly withheld): f1 bacteriophage origin of replication; arrow indicates direction of (+) strand synthesis
   4417..4521    +  promoter       AmpR promoter: bla
   4523..4880    +  promoter       SV40 promoter: SV40 enhancer and early promoter
   4915..5709    +  CDS            NeoR/KanR: aminoglycoside phosphotransferase from Tn5; aph(3')-II (or nptII); confers resistance to neomycin, kanamycin, and G418 (Geneticin®)
   5730..5882    +  CDS            ble (fragment): BLE_KLEPN - Experimental evidence at protein level: Swiss-Prot protein existence level 1. Binding protein with a strong affinity to the bleomycin family of antibiotics. Binds to CL990; an antimitotic-antibiotic compound. From Klebsiella pneumoniae.
   5941..5988    +  polyA_signal   HSV TK poly(A) signal: herpes simplex virus thymidine kinase polyadenylation signal (Cole and Stacy, 1985)
   6079..6095    -  polyA_signal   bGH poly(A) signal (fragment): bovine growth hormone polyadenylation signal
   6317..6905    +  rep_origin     ori: high-copy-number ColE1/pMB1/pBR322/pUC origin of replication
