>Addgene plasmid #134532 | YFP-UBF1-C1 | addgene full sequence | sequence record 265022 | Addgene NGS Result
CGTTACATAACTTACGGTAAATGGCCCGCCTGGCTGACCGCCCAACGACCCCCGCCCATTGACGTCAATA
ATGACGTATGTTCCCATAGTAACGCCAATAGGGACTTTCCATTGACGTCAATGGGTGGAGTATTTACGGT
AAACTGCCCACTTGGCAGTACATCAAGTGTATCATATGCCAAGTACGCCCCCTATTGACGTCAATGACGG
TAAATGGCCCGCCTGGCATTATGCCCAGTACATGACCTTATGGGACTTTCCTACTTGGCAGTACATCTAC
GTATTAGTCATCGCTATTACCATGGTGATGCGGTTTTGGCAGTACATCAATGGGCGTGGATAGCGGTTTG
ACTCACGGGGATTTCCAAGTCTCCACCCCATTGACGTCAATGGGAGTTTGTTTTGGCACCAAAATCAACG
GGACTTTCCAAAATGTCGTAACAACTCCGCCCCATTGACGCAAATGGGCGGTAGGCGTGTACGGTGGGAG
GTCTATATAAGCAGAGCTGGTTTAGTGAACCGTCAGATCCGCTAGCGCTACCGGTCGCCACCATGGTGAG
CAAGGGCGAGGAGCTGTTCACCGGGGTGGTGCCCATCCTGGTCGAGCTGGACGGCGACGTAAACGGCCAC
AAGTTCAGCGTGTCCGGCGAGGGCGAGGGCGATGCCACCTACGGCAAGCTGACCCTGAAGTTCATCTGCA
CCACCGGCAAGCTGCCCGTGCCCTGGCCCACCCTCGTGACCACCTTCGGCTACGGCCTGCAGTGCTTCGC
CCGCTACCCCGACCACATGAAGCAGCACGACTTCTTCAAGTCCGCCATGCCCGAAGGCTACGTCCAGGAG
CGCACCATCTTCTTCAAGGACGACGGCAACTACAAGACCCGCGCCGAGGTGAAGTTCGAGGGCGACACCC
TGGTGAACCGCATCGAGCTGAAGGGCATCGACTTCAAGGAGGACGGCAACATCCTGGGGCACAAGCTGGA
GTACAACTACAACAGCCACAACGTCTATATCATGGCCGACAAGCAGAAGAACGGCATCAAGGTGAACTTC
AAGATCCGCCACAACATCGAGGACGGCAGCGTGCAGCTCGCCGACCACTACCAGCAGAACACCCCCATCG
GCGACGGCCCCGTGCTGCTGCCCGACAACCACTACCTGAGCTACCAGTCCGCCCTGAGCAAAGACCCCAA
CGAGAAGCGCGATCACATGGTCCTGCTGGAGTTCGTGACCGCCGCCGGGATCACTCTCGGCATGGACGAG
CTGTACAAGTCCGGACTCAGATCTCGAGCTCAAGCTTCGAATTCTGCAGTCGACGGTACCATGAACGGAG
AAGCCGACTGCCCCACAGACCTGGAAATGGCCGCCCCCAAAGGCCAAGACCGTTGGTCCCAGGAAGACAT
GCTGACTTTGCTGGAATGCATGAAGAACAACCTTCCATCCAATGACAGCTCCAAGTTCAAAACCACCGAA
TCACACATGGACTGGGAAAAAGTAGCATTTAAAGACTTTTCTGGAGACATGTGCAAGCTCAAATGGGTGG
AGATTTCTAATGAGGTGAGGAAGTTCCGTACATTGACAGAATTGATCCTCGATGCTCAGGAACATGTTAA
AAATCCTTACAAAGGCAAAAAACTCAAGAAACACCCAGACTTCCCAAAGAAGCCCCTGACCCCTTATTTC
CGCTTCTTCATGGAGAAGCGGGCCAAGTATGCGAAACTCCACCCTGAGATGAGCAACCTGGACCTAACCA
AGATTCTGTCCAAGAAATACAAGGAGCTTCCGGAGAAGAAGAAGATGAAATATATTCAGGACTTCCAGAG
AGAGAAACAGGAGTTCGAGCGAAACCTGGCCCGATTCAGGGAGGATCACCCCGACCTAATCCAGAATGCC
AAGAAATCGGACATCCCAGAGAAGCCCAAAACCCCCCAGCAGCTGTGGTACACCCACGAGAAGAAGGTGT
ATCTCAAAGTGCGGCCAGATGCCACTACGAAGGAGGTGAAGGACTCCCTGGGGAAGCAGTGGTCTCAGCT
CTCGGACAAAAAGAGGCTGAAATGGATTCATAAGGCCCTGGAGCAGCGGAAGGAGTACGAGGAGATCATG
AGAGACTATATCCAGAAGCACCCAGAGCTGAACATCAGTGAGGAGGGTATCACCAAGTCCACCCTCACCA
AGGCCGAACGCCAGCTCAAGGACAAGTTTGACGGGCGACCCACCAAGCCACCTCCGAACAGCTACTCGCT
GTACTGCGCTGAGCTCATGGCCAACATGAAGGACGTGCCCAGCACAGAGCGCATGGTGCTGTGCAGCCAG
CAGTGGAAGCTGCTGTCCCAGAAGGAGAAGGACGCCTATCACAAGAAGTGTGATCAGAAAAAGAAAGATT
ACGAGGTGGAGCTGCTCCGTTTCCTCGAGAGCCTGCCTGAGGAGGAGCAGCAGCGGGTCTTGGGGGAAGA
GAAGATGCTGAACATCAACAAGAAGCAGGCCACCAGCCCCGCCTCCAAGAAGCCAGCCCAGGAAGGGGGC
AAGGGCGGCTCCGAGAAGCCCAAGCGGCCCGTGTCGGCCATGTTCATCTTCTCGGAGGAGAAACGGCGGC
AGCTGCAGGAGGAGCGGCCTGAGCTCTCCGAGAGCGAGCTGACCCGCCTGCTGGCCCGAATGTGGAACGA
CCTGTCTGAGAAGAAGAAGGCCAAGTACAAGGCCCGAGAGGCGGCGCTCAAGGCTCAGTCGGAGAGGAAG
CCCGGCGGGGAGCGCGAGGAACGGGGCAAGCTGCCCGAGTCCCCCAAAAGAGCTGAGGAGATCTGGCAAC
AGAGCGTTATCGGCGACTACCTGGCCCGCTTCAAGAATGACCGGGTGAAGGCCTTGAAAGCCATGGAAAT
GACCTGGAATAACATGGAAAAGAAGGAGAAACTGATGTGGATTAAGAAGGCAGCCGAAGACCAAAAGCGA
TATGAGAGAGAGCTGAGTGAGATGCGGGCACCTCCAGCTGCTACAAATTCTTCCAAGAAGATGAAATTCC
AGGGAGAACCCAAGAAGCCTCCCATGAACGGTTACCAGAAGTTCTCCCAGGAGCTGCTGTCCAATGGGGA
GCTGAACCACCTGCCGCTGAAGGAGCGCATGGTGGAGATCGGCAGTCGCTGGCAGCGCATCTCCCAGAGC
CAGAAGGAGCACTACAAAAAGCTGGCCGAGGAGCAGCAAAAGCAGTACAAGGTGCACCTGGACCTCTGGG
TTAAGAGCCTGTCTCCCCAGGACCGTGCAGCATATAAAGAGTACATCTCCAATAAACGTAAGAGCATGAC
CAAGCTGCGAGGCCCAAACCCCAAATCCAGCCGGACTACTCTGCAGTCCAAGTCGGAGTCCGAGGAGGAT
GATGAAGAGGATGAGGATGACGAGGACGAGGATGAAGAAGAGGAAGATGATGAGAATGGGGACTCCTCTG
AAGATGGCGGCGACTCCTCTGAGTCCAGCAGCGAGGACGAGAGCGAGGATGGGGATGAGAATGAAGAGGA
TGACGAGGACGAAGACGACGACGAGGATGACGATGAGGATGAAGATAATGAGTCCGAGGGCAGCAGCTCC
AGCTCCTCCTCCTCAGGGGACTCCTCAGACTCTGACTCCAACTGACGGGATCCACCGGATCTAGATAACT
GATCATAATCAGCCATACCACATTTGTAGAGGTTTTACTTGCTTTAAAAAACCTCCCACACCTCCCCCTG
AACCTGAAACATAAAATGAATGCAATTGTTGTTGTTAACTTGTTTATTGCAGCTTATAATGGTTACAAAT
AAAGCAATAGCATCACAAATTTCACAAATAAAGCATTTTTTTCACTGCATTCTAGTTGTGGTTTGTCCAA
ACTCATCAATGTATCTTAACGCGTAAATTGTAAGCGTTAATATTTTGTTAAAATTCGCGTTAAATTTTTG
TTAAATCAGCTCATTTTTTAACCAATAGGCCGAAATCGGCAAAATCCCTTATAAATCAAAAGAATAGACC
GAGATAGGGT
[37 nt withheld, positions 4001-4037]
AAAGAACGTGGACTCCAACGTCAAAGG
[49 nt withheld, positions 4065-4113]
T
[91 nt withheld, positions 4115-4205]
G
[124 nt withheld, positions 4207-4330]
CAGGTGGCACTTTTCGGGGAAATGTGCGCGGAACCCCTATTTGTTTATTTTTCTAAATACATTCAAATAT
GTATCCGCTCATGAGACAATAACCCTGATAAATGCTTCAATAATATTGAAAAAGGAAGAGTCCTGAGGCG
GAAAGAACCAGCTGTGGAATGTGTGTCAGTTAGGGTGTGGAAAGTCCCCAGGCTCCCCAGCAGGCAGAAG
TATGCAAAGCATGCATCTCAATTAGTCAGCAACCAGGTGTGGAAAGTCCCCAGGCTCCCCAGCAGGCAGA
AGTATGCAAAGCATGCATCTCAATTAGTCAGCAACCATAGTCCCGCCCCTAACTCCGCCCATCCCGCCCC
TAACTCCGCCCAGTTCCGCCCATTCTCCGCCCCATGGCTGACTAATTTTTTTTATTTATGCAGAGGCCGA
GGCCGCCTCGGCCTCTGAGCTATTCCAGAAGTAGTGAGGAGGCTTTTTTGGAGGCCTAGGCTTTTGCAAA
GATCGATCAAGAGACAGGATGAGGATCGTTTCGCATGATTGAACAAGATGGATTGCACGCAGGTTCTCCG
GCCGCTTGGGTGGAGAGGCTATTCGGCTATGACTGGGCACAACAGACAATCGGCTGCTCTGATGCCGCCG
TGTTCCGGCTGTCAGCGCAGGGGCGCCCGGTTCTTTTTGTCAAGACCGACCTGTCCGGTGCCCTGAATGA
ACTGCAAGACGAGGCAGCGCGGCTATCGTGGCTGGCCACGACGGGCGTTCCTTGCGCAGCTGTGCTCGAC
GTTGTCACTGAAGCGGGAAGGGACTGGCTGCTATTGGGCGAAGTGCCGGGGCAGGATCTCCTGTCATCTC
ACCTTGCTCCTGCCGAGAAAGTATCCATCATGGCTGATGCAATGCGGCGGCTGCATACGCTTGATCCGGC
TACCTGCCCATTCGACCACCAAGCGAAACATCGCATCGAGCGAGCACGTACTCGGATGGAAGCCGGTCTT
GTCGATCAGGATGATCTGGACGAAGAGCATCAGGGGCTCGCGCCAGCCGAACTGTTCGCCAGGCTCAAGG
CGAGCATGCCCGACGGCGAGGATCTCGTCGTGACCCATGGCGATGCCTGCTTGCCGAATATCATGGTGGA
AAATGGCCGCTTTTCTGGATTCATCGACTGTGGCCGGCTGGGTGTGGCGGACCGCTATCAGGACATAGCG
TTGGCTACCCGTGATATTGCTGAAGAGCTTGGCGGCGAATGGGCTGACCGCTTCCTCGTGCTTTACGGTA
TCGCCGCTCCCGATTCGCAGCGCATCGCCTTCTATCGCCTTCTTGACGAGTTCTTCTGAGCGGGACTCTG
GGGTTCGAAATGACCGACCAAGCGACGCCCAACCTGCCATCACGAGATTTCGATTCCACCGCCGCCTTCT
ATGAAAGGTTGGGCTTCGGAATCGTTTTCCGGGACGCCGGCTGGATGATCCTCCAGCGCGGGGATCTCAT
GCTGGAGTTCTTCGCCCACCCTAGGGGGAGGCTAACTGAAACACGGAAGGAGACAATACCGGAAGGAACC
CGCGCTATGACGGCAATAAAAAGACAGAATAAAACGCACGGTGTTGGGTCGTTTGTTCATAAACGCGGGG
TTCGGTCCCAGGGCTGGCACTCTGTCGATACCCCACCGAGACCCCATTGGGGCCAATACGCCCGCGTTTC
TTCCTTTTCCCCACCCCACCCCCCAAGTTCGGGTGAAGGCCCAGGGCTCGCAGCCAACGTCGGGGCGGCA
GGCCCTGCCATAGCCTCAGGTTACTCATATATACTTTAGATTGATTTAAAACTTCATTTTTAATTTAAAA
GGATCTAGGTGAAGATCCTTTTTGATAATCTCATGACCAAAATCCCTTAACGTGAGTTTTCGTTCCACTG
AGCGTCAGACCCCGTAGAAAAGATCAAAGGATCTTCTTGAGATCCTTTTTTTCTGCGCGTAATCTGCTGC
TTGCAAACAAAAAAACCACCGCTACCAGCGGTGGTTTGTTTGCCGGATCAAGAGCTACCAACTCTTTTTC
CGAAGGTAACTGGCTTCAGCAGAGCGCAGATACCAAATACTGTTCTTCTAGTGTAGCCGTAGTTAGGCCA
CCACTTCAAGAACTCTGTAGCACCGCCTACATACCTCGCTCTGCTAATCCTGTTACCAGTGGCTGCTGCC
AGTGGCGATAAGTCGTGTCTTACCGGGTTGGACTCAAGACGATAGTTACCGGATAAGGCGCAGCGGTCGG
GCTGAACGGGGGGTTCGTGCACACAGCCCAGCTTGGAGCGAACGACCTACACCGAACTGAGATACCTACA
GCGTGAGCTATGAGAAAGCGCCACGCTTCCCGAAGGGAGAAAGGCGGACAGGTATCCGGTAAGCGGCAGG
GTCGGAACAGGAGAGCGCACGAGGGAGCTTCCAGGGGGAAACGCCTGGTATCTTTATAGTCCTGTCGGGT
TTCGCCACCTCTGACTTGAGCGTCGATTTTTGTGATGCTCGTCAGGGGGGCGGAGCCTATGGAAAAACGC
CAGCAACGCGGCCTTTTTACGGTTCCTGGCCTTTTGCTGGCCTTTTGCTCACATGTTCTTTCCTGCGTTA
TCCCCTGATTCTGTGGATAACCGTATTACCGCCATGCATTAGTTATTAATAGTAATCAATTACGGGGTCA
TTAGTTCATAGCCCATATATGGAGTTCCG
Features (pLannotate 1.2.2; 16 found; start..end, strand, type, name):
      1..304     +  enhancer       CMV enhancer: human cytomegalovirus immediate early enhancer
    305..508     +  promoter       CMV promoter: human cytomegalovirus (CMV) immediate early promoter
    553..1269    +  CDS            EYFP: EYFP is a basic (constitutively fluorescent) green/yellow fluorescent protein published in 1996, derived from Aequorea victoria. It is reported to be a very rapidly-maturing weak dimer with high acid sensitivity.
   1270..1320    +  misc_feature   MCS (fragment): multiple cloning site
   1321..3465    +  CDS            UBTF (fragment): UBF1_HUMAN - Also known as UBF, UBF1. Experimental evidence at protein level: Swiss-Prot protein existence level 1. Recognizes the ribosomal RNA gene promoter and activates transcription mediated by RNA polymerase I through cooperative interactions with the transcription factor SL1/TIF-IB complex. It binds specifically to the upstream control element. From Homo sapiens (Human).
   3640..3724    +  CDS            large T antigen (fragment): large T antigen from SV40 (simian virus 40)
   3747..3868    +  polyA_signal   SV40 poly(A) signal: SV40 polyadenylation signal
   3902..4330    -  rep_origin     f1 ori (sequence partly withheld): f1 bacteriophage origin of replication; arrow indicates direction of (+) strand synthesis
   4357..4461    +  promoter       AmpR promoter: bla
   4463..4820    +  promoter       SV40 promoter: SV40 enhancer and early promoter
   4855..5649    +  CDS            NeoR/KanR: aminoglycoside phosphotransferase from Tn5; aph(3')-II (or nptII); confers resistance to neomycin, kanamycin, and G418 (Geneticin®)
   5670..5822    +  CDS            ble (fragment): BLE_KLEPN - Experimental evidence at protein level: Swiss-Prot protein existence level 1. Binding protein with a strong affinity to the bleomycin family of antibiotics. Binds to CL990; an antimitotic-antibiotic compound. From Klebsiella pneumoniae.
   5881..5928    +  polyA_signal   HSV TK poly(A) signal: herpes simplex virus thymidine kinase polyadenylation signal (Cole and Stacy, 1985)
   6019..6035    -  polyA_signal   bGH poly(A) signal (fragment): bovine growth hormone polyadenylation signal
   6257..6845    +  rep_origin     ori: high-copy-number ColE1/pMB1/pBR322/pUC origin of replication
   6960..7019    +  enhancer       CMV enhancer (fragment): human cytomegalovirus immediate early enhancer
