[The description below was written by a language model from this plasmid's Addgene catalogue record and pLannotate feature annotations shown in this document.]
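Description:
YFP-UBF1-C1 is a mammalian expression plasmid built on the Clontech pEYFP-C1 backbone that produces human UBF1 (upstream binding factor, gene UBTF) fused at its N terminus to yellow fluorescent protein. The CMV immediate early enhancer and promoter drive an EYFP open reading frame that continues through a remnant of the multiple cloning site into the UBTF coding sequence. The transcript is terminated by the SV40 polyadenylation signal. The restriction sites used for cloning are not recorded. Two full-length sequence records of 7,019 nt, one from the depositor and one from repository sequencing, give the same feature order offset by 60 nt. They differ only in how the fluorescent protein is called: EYFP in one, a partial match to the closely related monomeric mEYFP in the other. In both, the UBTF feature is flagged as a fragment relative to the reference protein, so the insert may not match the full reference entry exactly.

The backbone carries a high-copy ColE1/pUC-type origin for propagation in E. coli and an f1 origin. A single NeoR/KanR (Tn5 aminoglycoside phosphotransferase) gene sits behind tandem bacterial (bla) and SV40 early promoters and is followed by the HSV TK polyadenylation signal. This arrangement gives kanamycin resistance in bacteria and G418 selection in mammalian cells. The short ble, large T antigen and bGH poly(A) matches are small annotated fragments rather than functional units.

UBF1 binds the upstream control element of ribosomal RNA gene promoters and activates RNA polymerase I transcription. The stated purpose is simply expression of the YFP-UBF1 fusion, which allows the protein to be visualised by fluorescence microscopy in transfected cells. The associated study concerned regulation of histone H3.3 nucleosome deposition.
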