Addgene plasmid #134532: YFP-UBF1-C1
Purpose: Expresses YFP-UBF1 fusion protein
Depositing lab: Susan Janicki. Publication: RNase P protein subunit Rpp29 represses histone H3.3 nucleosome deposition. Newhart A, Powers SL, Shastrula PK, Sierra I, Joo LM, Hayden JE, Cohen AR, Janicki SM. Mol Biol Cell. 2016 Apr 1;27(7):1154-69. doi: 10.1091/mbc.E15-02-0099. Epub 2016 Feb 3. PubMed 26842893.
Backbone
  Vector backbone: pEYFP-C1
  Backbone manufacturer: Clontech
  Backbone size w/o insert (bp): 4700
  Vector type: Mammalian Expression
  Selectable markers: Neomycin (select with G418)
Growth in bacteria
  Bacterial resistance: Kanamycin, 50 μg/mL
  Growth temperature: 37°C
  Growth strain: DH5alpha
  Copy number: High Copy
Gene/Insert
  Gene/Insert name: UBF1
  Species: H. sapiens (human)
  Entrez Gene: UBTF (a.k.a. CONDBA, NOR-90, UBF, UBF-1, UBF1, UBF2)
  Promoter: CMV
  Tag / fusion protein: YFP (N terminal on backbone)
  Cloning method: Restriction Enzyme; 5′ cloning site unknown (unknown if destroyed); 3′ cloning site unknown (unknown if destroyed)
  Sequencing primers: 5′ EGFP-C; 3′ SV40pA-R
Resource information
  A portion of this plasmid was derived from a plasmid made by: Sui Huang
Terms and licenses: Academic/Nonprofit Terms; Industry Terms: Not Available to Industry
How to cite: YFP-UBF1-C1 was a gift from Susan Janicki (Addgene plasmid # 134532 ; http://n2t.net/addgene:134532 ; RRID:Addgene_134532)
